>Addgene plasmid #172084 | EIF2B3-Q236E | addgene full sequence | sequence record 337901 | Addgene NGS Result
GCCAATTCAATATGGCGTATATGGACTCATGCCAATTCAATATGGTGGATCTGGACCTGTGCCAATTCAA
TATGGCGTATATGGACTCGTGCCAATTCAATATGGTGGATCTGGACCCCAGCCAATTCAATATGGCGGAC
TTGGCACCATGCCAATTCAATATGGCGGACCTGGCACTGTGCCAACTGGGGAGGGGTCTACTTGGCACGG
TGCCAAGTTTGAGGAGGGGTCTTGGCCCTGTGCCAAGTCCGCCATATTGAATTGGCATGGTGCCAATAAT
GGCGGCCATATTGGCTATATGCCAGGATCAATATATAGGCAATATCCAATATGGCCCTATGCCAATATGG
CTATTGGCCAGGTTCAATACTATGTATTGGCCCTATGCCATATAGTATTCCATATATGGGTTTTCCTATT
GACGTAGATAGCCCCTCCCAATGGGCGGTCCCATATACCATATATGGGGCTTCCTAATACCGCCCATAGC
CACTCCCCCATTGACGTCAATGGTCTCTATATATGGTCTTTCCTATTGACGTCATATGGGCGGTCCTATT
GACGTATATGGCGCCTCCCCCATTGACGTCAATTACGGTAAATGGCCCGCCTGGCTCAATGCCCATTGAC
GTCAATAGGACCACCCACCATTGACGTCAATGGGATGGCTCATTGCCCATTCATATCCGTTCTCACGCCC
CCTATTGACGTCAATGACGGTAAATGGCCCACTTGGCAGTACATCAATATCTATTAATAGTAACTTGGCA
AGTACATTACTATTGGAAGTACGCCAGGGTACATTGGCAGTACTCCCATTGACGTCAATGGCGGTAAATG
GCCCGCGATGGCTGCCAAGTACATCCCCATTGACGTCAATGGGGAGGGGCAATGACGCAAATGGGCGTTC
CATTGACGTAAATGGGCGGTAGGCGTGCCTAATGGGAGGTCTATATAAGCAATGCTCGTTTAGGGAACCG
CCATTCTGCCTGGGGACGTCGGAGCAAGCTTGATTTAGGTGACACTATAGAATACAAGCTACTTGTTCTT
TTTGCAGGATCCCATCGATGGCCGCACACAAGCTGGCTGACCCGGTTTGTAAAAATGGAATTTCAAGCAG
TAGTGATGGCAGTAGGTGGAGGATCTCGGATGACAGACCTAACTTCCAGCATTCCCAAACCTCTGCTTCC
AGTTGGGAACAAACCTTTAATTTGGTACCCATTGAACCTGCTTGAGCGTGTTGGATTTGAAGAAGTCATT
GTGGTTACAACCAGGGATGTTCAAAAGGCTCTATGTGCAGAATTCAAGATGAAAATGAAGCCAGATATTG
TGTGTATTCCTGATGATGCTGACATGGGAACTGCAGATTCTTTGCGCTACATATATCCAAAACTTAAGAC
AGATGTGCTGGTGCTGAGCTGTGATCTGATAACAGACGTTGCCTTACATGAGGTTGTGGACCTGTTTAGA
GCTTATGATGCATCACTTGCTATGTTGATGAGAAAAGGCCAAGATAGCATAGAACCTGTTCCCGGTCAAA
AGGGGAAAAAAAAAGCAGTGGAGCAGCGTGACTTCATTGGAGTGGACAGCACAGGAAAGAGGCTGCTCTT
CATGGCTAATGAAGCAGACTTGGATGAAGAGCTGGTCATTAAGGGATCCATCCTACAGAAGCATCCTAGA
ATACGTTTCCACACGGGTCTTGTGGATGCCCACCTCTACTGTTTGAAAAAATACATCGTGGACTTCCTAA
TGGAAAATGGGTCAATAACTTCTATCCGGAGTGAACTGATTCCATATTTAGTGAGAAAAGAGTTTTCCTC
AGCTTCCTCACAACAGGGACAAGAAGAAAAAGAGGAGGATCTAAAGAAAAAGGAGCTGAAGTCCTTAGAT
ATCTACAGTTTTATAAAAGAAGCCAATACACTGAACCTGGCTCCCTATGATGCCTGCTGGAATGCCTGTC
GAGGAGACAGGTGGGAAGACTTGTCCAGATCACAGGTGCGCTGCTATGTCCACATCATGAAAGAGGGGCT
CTGCTCTCGAGTGAGCACACTGGGACTCTACATGGAAGCAAACAGACAGGTGCCCAAATTGCTGTCTGCT
CTCTGTCCAGAAGAACCACCAGTCCATTCGTCAGCCCAGATTGTCAGCAAACACCTGGTTGGAGTTGACA
GCCTCATTGGGCCAGAGACACAGATTGGAGAGAAGTCATCCATTAAGCGCTCAGTCATTGGCTCATCCTG
TCTCATAAAAGATAGAGTGACTATTACCAATTGCCTTCTCATGAACTCAGTCACTGTGGAGGAAGGAAGC
AATATCCAAGGCAGTGTCATCTGCAACAATGCTGTGATCGAGAAGGGTGCAGACATCAAGGACTGCTTGA
TTGGAAGTGGCCAGAGGATTGAAGCCAAAGCTAAACGAGTGAATGAGGTGATCGTGGGGAATGACCAGCT
CATGGAGATCTGAGTTCTGAGCAAGTCAGACTCCTTCCTTTTGGCCTCCAAAGCCACAGATGTTGGCTCT
AGAACTATAGTGAGTCGTATTACGTAGATCCAGACATGATAAGATACATTGATGAGTTTGGACAAACCAC
AACTAGAATGCAGTGAAAAAAATGCTTTATTTGTGAAATTTGTGATGCTATTGCTTTATTTGTAACCATT
ATAAGCTGCAATAAACAAGTTAACAACAACAATTGCATTCATTTTATGTTTCAGGTTCAGGGGGAGGTGT
GGGAGGTTTTTTAATTCGCGGCCGCGGCGCCAATGCATTGGGCCCGGTACCCAGCTTTTGTTCCCTTTAG
TGAGGGTTAATTGCGCGCTTGGCGTAATCATGGTCATAGCTGTTTCCTGTGTGAAATTGTTATCCGCTCA
CAATTCCACACAACATACGAGCCGGGAGCATAAAGTGTAAAGCCTGGGGTGCCTAATGAGTGAGCTAACT
CACATTAATTGCGTTGCGCTCACTGCCCGCTTTCCAGTCGGGAAACCTGTCGTGCCAGCTGCATTAATGA
ATCGGCCAACGCGCGGGGAGAGGCGGTTTGCGTATTGGGCGCTCTTCCGCTTCCTCGCTCACTGACTCGC
TGCGCTCGGTCGTTCGGCTGCGGCGAGCGGTATCAGCTCACTCAAAGGCGGTAATACGGTTATCCACAGA
ATCAGGGGATAACGCAGGAAAGAACATGTGAGCAAAAGGCCAGCAAAAGGCCAGGAACCGTAAAAAGGCC
GCGTTGCTGGCGTTTTTCCATAGGCTCCGCCCCCCTGACGAGCATCACAAAAATCGACGCTCAAGTCAGA
GGTGGCGAAACCCGACAGGACTATAAAGATACCAGGCGTTTCCCCCTGGAAGCTCCCTCGTGCGCTCTCC
TGTTCCGACCCTGCCGCTTACCGGATACCTGTCCGCCTTTCTCCCTTCGGGAAGCGTGGCGCTTTCTCAT
AGCTCACGCTGTAGGTATCTCAGTTCGGTGTAGGTCGTTCGCTCCAAGCTGGGCTGTGTGCACGAACCCC
CCGTTCAGCCCGACCGCTGCGCCTTATCCGGTAACTATCGTCTTGAGTCCAACCCGGTAAGACACGACTT
ATCGCCACTGGCAGCAGCCACTGGTAACAGGATTAGCAGAGCGAGGTATGTAGGCGGTGCTACAGAGTTC
TTGAAGTGGTGGCCTAACTACGGCTACACTAGAAGAACAGTATTTGGTATCTGCGCTCTGCTGAAGCCAG
TTACCTTCGGAAAAAGAGTTGGTAGCTCTTGATCCGGCAAACAAACCACCGCTGGTAGCGGTGGTTTTTT
TGTTTGCAAGCAGCAGATTACGCGCAGAAAAAAAGGATCTCAAGAAGATCCTTTGATCTTTTCTACGGGG
TCTGACGCTCAGTGGAACGAAAACTCACGTTAAGGGATTTTGGTCATGAGATTATCAAAAAGGATCTTCA
CCTAGATCCTTTTAAATTAAAAATGAAGTTTTAAATCAATCTAAAGTATATATGAGTAAACTTGGTCTGA
CAGTTACCAATGCTTAATCAGTGAGGCACCTATCTCAGCGATCTGTCTATTTCGTTCATCCATAGTTGCC
TGACTCCCCGTCGTGTAGATAACTACGATACGGGAGGGCTTACCATCTGGCCCCAGTGCTGCAATGATAC
CGCGAGACCCACGCTCACCGGCTCCAGATTTATCAGCAATAAACCAGCCAGCCGGAAGGGCCGAGCGCAG
AAGTGGTCCTGCAACTTTATCCGCCTCCATCCAGTCTATTAATTGTTGCCGGGAAGCTAGAGTAAGTAGT
TCGCCAGTTAATAGTTTGCGCAACGTTGTTGCCATTGCTACAGGCATCGTGGTGTCACGCTCGTCGTTTG
GTATGGCTTCATTCAGCTCCGGTTCCCAACGATCAAGGCGAGTTACATGATCCCCCATGTTGTGCAAAAA
AGCGGTTAGCTCCTTCGGTCCTCCGATCGTTGTCAGAAGTAAGTTGGCCGCAGTGTTATCACTCATGGTT
ATGGCAGCACTGCATAATTCTCTTACTGTCATGCCATCCGTAAGATGCTTTTCTGTGACTGGTGAGTACT
CAACCAAGTCATTCTGAGAATAGTGTATGCGGCGACCGAGTTGCTCTTGCCCGGCGTCAATACGGGATAA
TACCGCGCCACATAGCAGAACTTTAAAAGTGCTCATCATTGGAAAACGTTCTTCGGGGCGAAAACTCTCA
AGGATCTTACCGCTGTTGAGATCCAGTTCGATGTAACCCACTCGTGCACCCAACTGATCTTCAGCATCTT
TTACTTTCACCAGCGTTTCTGGGTGAGCAAAAACAGGAAGGCAAAATGCCGCAAAAAAGGGAATAAGGGC
GACACGGAAATGTTGAATACTCATACTCTTCCTTTTTCAATATTATTGAAGCATTTATCAGGGTTATTGT
CTCATGAGCGGATACATATTTGAATGTATTTAGAAAAATAAACAAATAGGGGTTCCGCGCACATTTCCCC
GAAAAGTGCCACCTAAATTGTAAGCGTTAATATTTTGTTAAAATTCGCGTTAAATTTTTGTTAAATCAGC
TCATTTTTTAACCAATAGGCCGAAATCGGCAAAATCCCTTATAAATCAAAAGAATAGACCGAGATAGGGT
[37 nt withheld, positions 5111-5147]
AAAGAACGTGGACTCCAACGTCAAAGG
[49 nt withheld, positions 5175-5223]
T
[91 nt withheld, positions 5225-5315]
G
[124 nt withheld, positions 5317-5440]
CCCATTCGCCATTCAGGCTGCGCAACTGTTGGGAAGGGCGATCGGTGCGGGCCTCTTCGCTATTACGCCA
GTCGACC
Features (pLannotate 1.2.2; 15 found; start..end, strand, type, name):
      1..978     +  promoter       CMV IE94 promoter: enhancer/promoter region of simian cytomegalovirus major immediate early transcription unit IE94
   1013..1031    +  promoter       SP6 promoter: promoter for bacteriophage SP6 RNA polymerase
   1105..2460    +  CDS            EIF2B3: EI2BG_HUMAN - Experimental evidence at protein level: Swiss-Prot protein existence level 1. Catalyzes the exchange of eukaryotic initiation factor 2- bound GDP for GTP. From Homo sapiens (Human).
   2525..2542    -  promoter       T7 promoter (fragment): promoter for bacteriophage T7 RNA polymerase
   2547..2681    -  polyA_signal   SV40 poly(A) signal: SV40 polyadenylation signal
   2794..2812    -  promoter       T3 promoter: promoter for bacteriophage T3 RNA polymerase
   2857..2873    -  protein_bind   lac operator: The lac repressor binds to the lac operator to inhibit transcription in E. coli. This inhibition can be relieved by adding lactose or isopropyl-β-D-thiogalactopyranoside (IPTG). lac repressor encoded by lacI
   2881..2911    -  promoter       lac promoter: promoter for the E. coli lac operon
   2926..2947    -  protein_bind   CAP binding site: CAP binding activates transcription in the presence of cAMP. E. coli catabolite activator protein
   2960..3052    -  CDS            lacI (fragment): lac repressor; lacI; The lac repressor binds to the lac operator to inhibit transcription in E. coli. This inhibition can be relieved by adding lactose or isopropyl-β-D-thiogalactopyranoside (IPTG).
   3235..3823    -  rep_origin     ori: high-copy-number ColE1/pMB1/pBR322/pUC origin of replication
   3994..4854    -  CDS            AmpR: β-lactamase; bla; confers resistance to ampicillin, carbenicillin, and related antibiotics
   4855..4959    -  promoter       AmpR promoter: bla
   5012..5440    -  rep_origin     f1 ori (sequence partly withheld): f1 bacteriophage origin of replication; arrow indicates direction of (+) strand synthesis
   5445..5511    -  CDS            lacZα (fragment): LacZα fragment of β-galactosidase; lacZ fragment
