[The description below was written by a language model from this plasmid's Addgene catalogue record and pLannotate feature annotations shown in this document.]
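Description:
EIF2B3-Q236E is a pCS2+-based plasmid carrying the human EIF2B3 coding sequence, which encodes the gamma subunit of the eIF2B guanine nucleotide exchange factor that exchanges eIF2-bound GDP for GTP. The insert carries the c.706C>G substitution, corresponding to the Q236E change in the plasmid name. The insert of roughly 1.4 kb was cloned by restriction digestion between ClaI and XbaI sites, and the full sequenced construct is about 5.5 kb. In bacteria the plasmid replicates from a high-copy ColE1/pUC-type origin and is selected with ampicillin through the β-lactamase gene. An f1 origin and remnants of the lac region (lac promoter and operator, lacZα and lacI fragments) are also present from the backbone.

The open reading frame sits downstream of two promoters in tandem: the simian cytomegalovirus IE94 enhancer/promoter, which supports expression in vertebrate cells, and a bacteriophage SP6 promoter placed just upstream of the coding sequence. An SV40 polyadenylation signal lies 3′ of the insert, though it is annotated on the reverse strand. A T7 promoter fragment and a T3 promoter lie beyond the insert in the opposite orientation. This arrangement lets the same plasmid serve for direct expression in cells or as a template for SP6-driven synthesis of sense mRNA. No epitope tag or reporter is annotated.

The stated purpose is in vitro transcription for rescue experiments. The associated publication concerns zebrafish eif2b3 mutants that model vanishing white matter disease and the validation of novel disease alleles, which suggests the variant mRNA is used to test whether this allele can rescue the mutant phenotype.
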