Addgene plasmid #172084: EIF2B3-Q236E
Purpose: In vitro transcription for rescue experiments
Depositing lab: Cheol-Hee Kim. Depositing organization: Chungnam National University. Publication: Eif2b3 mutants recapitulate phenotypes of vanishing white matter disease and validate novel disease alleles in zebrafish. Lee YR, Kim SH, Ben-Mahmoud A, Kim OH, Choi TI, Lee KH, Ku B, Eum J, Kee Y, Lee S, Cha J, Won D, Lee ST, Choi JR, Lee JS, Kim HD, Kim HG, Bonkowsky JL, Kang HC, Kim CH. Hum Mol Genet. 2021 Apr 27;30(5):331-342. doi: 10.1093/hmg/ddab033. PubMed 33517449.
Backbone
  Vector backbone: pCS2+
  Backbone size w/o insert (bp): 4000
  Vector type: Mammalian Expression
Growth in bacteria
  Bacterial resistance: Ampicillin, 100 μg/mL
  Growth temperature: 37°C
  Growth strain: DH5alpha
  Copy number: High Copy
Gene/Insert
  Gene/Insert name: EIF2B3
  Species: H. sapiens (human)
  Insert size (bp): 1400
  Mutation: c.706C>G
  Entrez Gene: EIF2B3 (a.k.a. EIF-2B, EIF2Bgamma)
  Promoter: CMV
  Cloning method: Restriction Enzyme; 5′ cloning site ClaI (unknown if destroyed); 3′ cloning site XbaI (unknown if destroyed)
  Sequencing primers: 5′ SP6; 3′ T3
Terms and licenses: Academic/Nonprofit Terms; Industry Terms: Not Available to Industry
How to cite: EIF2B3-Q236E was a gift from Cheol-Hee Kim (Addgene plasmid # 172084 ; http://n2t.net/addgene:172084 ; RRID:Addgene_172084)
