>Addgene plasmid #172084 | EIF2B3-Q236E | depositor full sequence | sequence record 333671 | Full Sequence
ATGGAATTTCAAGCAGTAGTGATGGCAGTAGGTGGAGGATCTCGGATGACAGACCTAACTTCCAGCATTC
CCAAACCTCTGCTTCCAGTTGGGAACAAACCTTTAATTTGGTACCCATTGAACCTGCTTGAGCGTGTTGG
ATTTGAAGAAGTCATTGTGGTTACAACCAGGGATGTTCAAAAGGCTCTATGTGCAGAATTCAAGATGAAA
ATGAAGCCAGATATTGTGTGTATTCCTGATGATGCTGACATGGGAACTGCAGATTCTTTGCGCTACATAT
ATCCAAAACTTAAGACAGATGTGCTGGTGCTGAGCTGTGATCTGATAACAGACGTTGCCTTACATGAGGT
TGTGGACCTGTTTAGAGCTTATGATGCATCACTTGCTATGTTGATGAGAAAAGGCCAAGATAGCATAGAA
CCTGTTCCCGGTCAAAAGGGGAAAAAAAAAGCAGTGGAGCAGCGTGACTTCATTGGAGTGGACAGCACAG
GAAAGAGGCTGCTCTTCATGGCTAATGAAGCAGACTTGGATGAAGAGCTGGTCATTAAGGGATCCATCCT
ACAGAAGCATCCTAGAATACGTTTCCACACGGGTCTTGTGGATGCCCACCTCTACTGTTTGAAAAAATAC
ATCGTGGACTTCCTAATGGAAAATGGGTCAATAACTTCTATCCGGAGTGAACTGATTCCATATTTAGTGA
GAAAAGAGTTTTCCTCAGCTTCCTCACAACAGGGACAAGAAGAAAAAGAGGAGGATCTAAAGAAAAAGGA
GCTGAAGTCCTTAGATATCTACAGTTTTATAAAAGAAGCCAATACACTGAACCTGGCTCCCTATGATGCC
TGCTGGAATGCCTGTCGAGGAGACAGGTGGGAAGACTTGTCCAGATCACAGGTGCGCTGCTATGTCCACA
TCATGAAAGAGGGGCTCTGCTCTCGAGTGAGCACACTGGGACTCTACATGGAAGCAAACAGACAGGTGCC
CAAATTGCTGTCTGCTCTCTGTCCAGAAGAACCACCAGTCCATTCGTCAGCCCAGATTGTCAGCAAACAC
CTGGTTGGAGTTGACAGCCTCATTGGGCCAGAGACACAGATTGGAGAGAAGTCATCCATTAAGCGCTCAG
TCATTGGCTCATCCTGTCTCATAAAAGATAGAGTGACTATTACCAATTGCCTTCTCATGAACTCAGTCAC
TGTGGAGGAAGGAAGCAATATCCAAGGCAGTGTCATCTGCAACAATGCTGTGATCGAGAAGGGTGCAGAC
ATCAAGGACTGCTTGATTGGAAGTGGCCAGAGGATTGAAGCCAAAGCTAAACGAGTGAATGAGGTGATCG
TGGGGAATGACCAGCTCATGGAGATCTGA
